>Addgene plasmid #219125 | SFFV-KLF7-Brd 163 | addgene full sequence | sequence record 448939 | Addgene NGS Result
ATTTATGCAGAGGCCGAGGCCGCCTCGGCCTCTGAGCTATTCCAGAAGTAGTGAGGAGGCTTTTTTGGAG
GCCTAGGGACGTACCCAATTCGCCCTATAGTGAGTCGTATTACGCGCGCTCACTGGCCGTCGTTTTACAA
CGTCGTGACTGGGAAAACCCTGGCGTTACCCAACTTAATCGCCTTGCAGCACATCCCCCTTTCGCCAGCT
GGCGTAATAGCGAAGAGGCCCGCACCGATCGCCCTTCCCAACAGTTGCGCAGCCTGAATGGCGAATGGG
[124 nt withheld, positions 280-403]
C
[91 nt withheld, positions 405-495]
A
[49 nt withheld, positions 497-545]
CCTTTGACGTTGGAGTCCACGTTCTTT
[37 nt withheld, positions 573-609]
ACCCTATCTCGGTCTATTCTTTTGATTTATAAGGGATTTTGCCGATTTCGGCCTATTGGTTAAAAAATGA
GCTGATTTAACAAAAATTTAACGCGAATTTTAACAAAATATTAACGCTTACAATTTAGGTGGCACTTTTC
GGGGAAATGTGCGCGGAACCCCTATTTGTTTATTTTTCTAAATACATTCAAATATGTATCCGCTCATGAG
ACAATAACCCTGATAAATGCTTCAATAATATTGAAAAAGGAAGAGTATGAGTATTCAACATTTCCGTGTC
GCCCTTATTCCCTTTTTTGCGGCATTTTGCCTTCCTGTTTTTGCTCACCCAGAAACGCTGGTGAAAGTAA
AAGATGCTGAAGATCAGTTGGGTGCACGAGTGGGTTACATCGAACTGGATCTCAACAGCGGTAAGATCCT
TGAGAGTTTTCGCCCCGAAGAACGTTTTCCAATGATGAGCACTTTTAAAGTTCTGCTATGTGGCGCGGTA
TTATCCCGTATTGACGCCGGGCAAGAGCAACTCGGTCGCCGCATACACTATTCTCAGAATGACTTGGTTG
AGTACTCACCAGTCACAGAAAAGCATCTTACGGATGGCATGACAGTAAGAGAATTATGCAGTGCTGCCAT
AACCATGAGTGATAACACTGCGGCCAACTTACTTCTGACAACGATCGGAGGACCGAAGGAGCTAACCGCT
TTTTTGCACAACATGGGGGATCATGTAACTCGCCTTGATCGTTGGGAACCGGAGCTGAATGAAGCCATAC
CAAACGACGAGCGTGACACCACGATGCCTGTAGCAATGGCAACAACGTTGCGCAAACTATTAACTGGCGA
ACTACTTACTCTAGCTTCCCGGCAACAATTAATAGACTGGATGGAGGCGGATAAAGTTGCAGGACCACTT
CTGCGCTCGGCCCTTCCGGCTGGCTGGTTTATTGCTGATAAATCTGGAGCCGGTGAGCGTGGGTCTCGCG
GTATCATTGCAGCACTGGGGCCAGATGGTAAGCCCTCCCGTATCGTAGTTATCTACACGACGGGGAGTCA
GGCAACTATGGATGAACGAAATAGACAGATCGCTGAGATAGGTGCCTCACTGATTAAGCATTGGTAACTG
TCAGACCAAGTTTACTCATATATACTTTAGATTGATTTAAAACTTCATTTTTAATTTAAAAGGATCTAGG
TGAAGATCCTTTTTGATAATCTCATGACCAAAATCCCTTAACGTGAGTTTTCGTTCCACTGAGCGTCAGA
CCCCGTAGAAAAGATCAAAGGATCTTCTTGAGATCCTTTTTTTCTGCGCGTAATCTGCTGCTTGCAAACA
AAAAAACCACCGCTACCAGCGGTGGTTTGTTTGCCGGATCAAGAGCTACCAACTCTTTTTCCGAAGGTAA
CTGGCTTCAGCAGAGCGCAGATACCAAATACTGTTCTTCTAGTGTAGCCGTAGTTAGGCCACCACTTCAA
GAACTCTGTAGCACCGCCTACATACCTCGCTCTGCTAATCCTGTTACCAGTGGCTGCTGCCAGTGGCGAT
AAGTCGTGTCTTACCGGGTTGGACTCAAGACGATAGTTACCGGATAAGGCGCAGCGGTCGGGCTGAACGG
GGGGTTCGTGCACACAGCCCAGCTTGGAGCGAACGACCTACACCGAACTGAGATACCTACAGCGTGAGCT
ATGAGAAAGCGCCACGCTTCCCGAAGGGAGAAAGGCGGACAGGTATCCGGTAAGCGGCAGGGTCGGAACA
GGAGAGCGCACGAGGGAGCTTCCAGGGGGAAACGCCTGGTATCTTTATAGTCCTGTCGGGTTTCGCCACC
TCTGACTTGAGCGTCGATTTTTGTGATGCTCGTCAGGGGGGCGGAGCCTATGGAAAAACGCCAGCAACGC
GGCCTTTTTACGGTTCCTGGCCTTTTGCTGGCCTTTTGCTCACATGTTCTTTCCTGCGTTATCCCCTGAT
TCTGTGGATAACCGTATTACCGCCTTTGAGTGAGCTGATACCGCTCGCCGCAGCCGAACGACCGAGCGCA
GCGAGTCAGTGAGCGAGGAAGCGGAAGAGCGCCCAATACGCAAACCGCCTCTCCCCGCGCGTTGGCCGAT
TCATTAATGCAGCTGGCACGACAGGTTTCCCGACTGGAAAGCGGGCAGTGAGCGCAACGCAATTAATGTG
AGTTAGCTCACTCATTAGGCACCCCAGGCTTTACACTTTATGCTTCCGGCTCGTATGTTGTGTGGAATTG
TGAGCGGATAACAATTTCACACAGGAAACAGCTATGACCATGATTACGCCAAGCGCGCAATTAACCCTCA
CTAAAGGGAACAAAAGCTGGAGCTGCAAGCTTAATGTAGTCTTATGCAATACTCTTGTAGTCTTGCAACA
TGGTAACGATGAGTTAGCAACATGCCTTACAAGGAGAGAAAAAGCACCGTGCATGCCGATTGGTGGAAGT
AAGGTGGTACGATCGTGCCTTATTAGGAAGGCAACAGACGGGTCTGACATGGATTGGACGAACCACTGAA
TTGCCGCATTGCAGAGATATTGTATTTAAGTGCCTAGCTCGATACATAAACGGGTCTCTCTGGTTAGACC
AGATCTGAGCCTGGGAGCTCTCTGGCTAACTAGGGAACCCACTGCTTAAGCCTCAATAAAGCTTGCCTTG
AGTGCTTCAAGTAGTGTGTGCCCGTCTGTTGTGTGACTCTGGTAACTAGAGATCCCTCAGACCCTTTTAG
TCAGTGTGGAAAATCTCTAGCAGTGGCGCCCGAACAGGGACTTGAAAGCGAAAGGGAAACCAGAGGAGCT
CTCTCGACGCAGGACTCGGCTTGCTGAAGCGCGCACGGCAAGAGGCGAGGGGCGGCGACTGGTGAGTACG
CCAAAAATTTTGACTAGCGGAGGCTAGAAGGAGAGAGATGGGTGCGAGAGCGTCAGTATTAAGCGGGGGA
GAATTAGATCGCGATGGGAAAAAATTCGGTTAAGGCCAGGGGGAAAGAAAAAATATAAATTAAAACATAT
AGTATGGGCAAGCAGGGAGCTAGAACGATTCGCAGTTAATCCTGGCCTGTTAGAAACATCAGAAGGCTGT
AGACAAATACTGGGACAGCTACAACCATCCCTTCAGACAGGATCAGAAGAACTTAGATCATTATATAATA
CAGTAGCAACCCTCTATTGTGTGCATCAAAGGATAGAGATAAAAGACACCAAGGAAGCTTTAGACAAGAT
AGAGGAAGAGCAAAACAAAAGTAAGACCACCGCACAGCAAGCGGCCGCTGATCTTCAGACCTGGAGGAGG
AGATATGAGGGACAATTGGAGAAGTGAATTATATAAATATAAAGTAGTAAAAATTGAACCATTAGGAGTA
GCACCCACCAAGGCAAAGAGAAGAGTGGTGCAGAGAGAAAAAAGAGCAGTGGGAATAGGAGCTTTGTTCC
TTGGGTTCTTGGGAGCAGCAGGAAGCACTATGGGCGCAGCGTCAATGACGCTGACGGTACAGGCCAGACA
ATTATTGTCTGGTATAGTGCAGCAGCAGAACAATTTGCTGAGGGCTATTGAGGCGCAACAGCATCTGTTG
CAACTCACAGTCTGGGGCATCAAGCAGCTCCAGGCAAGAATCCTGGCTGTGGAAAGATACCTAAAGGATC
AACAGCTCCTGGGGATTTGGGGTTGCTCTGGAAAACTCATTTGCACCACTGCTGTGCCTTGGAATGCTAG
TTGGAGTAATAAATCTCTGGAACAGATTTGGAATCACACGACCTGGATGGAGTGGGACAGAGAAATTAAC
AATTACACAAGCTTAATACACTCCTTAATTGAAGAATCGCAAAACCAGCAAGAAAAGAATGAACAAGAAT
TATTGGAATTAGATAAATGGGCAAGTTTGTGGAATTGGTTTAACATAACAAATTGGCTGTGGTATATAAA
ATTATTCATAATGATAGTAGGAGGCTTGGTAGGTTTAAGAATAGTTTTTGCTGTACTTTCTATAGTGAAT
AGAGTTAGGCAGGGATATTCACCATTATCGTTTCAGACCCACCTCCCAACCCCGAGGGGACCCGACAGGC
CCGAAGGAATAGAAGAAGAAGGTGGAGAGAGAGACAGAGACAGATCCATTCGATTAGTGAACGGATCTCG
ACGGTATCGGTTAACTTTTAAAAGAAAAGGGGGGATTGGGGGGTACAGTGCAGGGGAAAGAATAGTAGAC
ATAATAGCAACAGACATACAAACTAAAGAATTACAAAAACAAATTACAAAAATTCAAAATTTTATCGATC
ACGAGACTAGCCTCGAGCTGGCTGCAGTAACGCCATTTTGCAAGGCATGGAAAAATACCAAACCAAGAAT
AGAGAAGTTCAGATCAAGGGCGGGTACATGAAAATAGCTAACGTTGGGCCAAACAGGATATCTGCGGTGA
GCAGTTTCGGCCCCGGCCCGGGGCCAAGAACAGATGGTCACCGCAGTTTCGGCCCCGGCCCGAGGCCAAG
AACAGATGGTCCCCAGATATGGCCCAACCCTCAGCAGTTTCTTAAGACCCATCAGATGTTTCCAGGCTCC
CCCAAGGACCTGAAATGACCCTGCGCCTTATTTGAATTAACCAATCAGCCTGCTTCTCGCTTCTGTTCGC
GCGCTTCTGCTTCCCGAGCTCTATAAAAGAGCTCACAACCCCTCACTCGGCGCGCCAGTCCTCCGACAGA
CTGAGTCGGCCGGTCGAATCAAGCTTATCGATACCGTCGACGGATCCGCTAGCCCGCGGTTCGAAATGGA
CGTGTTGGCTAGTTATAGTATATTCCAGGAGCTACAACTTGTCCACGACACCGGCTACTTCTCAGCTTTA
CCATCCCTGGAGGAGACCTGGCAGCAGACATGCCTTGAATTGGAACGCTACCTACAGACGGAGCCCCGGA
GGATCTCAGAGACCTTTGGTGAGGACTTGGACTGTTTCCTCCACGCTTCCCCTCCCCCGTGCATTGAGGA
AAGCTTCCGTCGCTTAGACCCCCTGCTGCTCCCCGTGGAAGCGGCCATCTGTGAGAAGAGCTCGGCAGTG
GACATCTTGCTCTCTCGGGACAAGTTGCTATCTGAGACCTGCCTCAGCCTCCAGCCGGCCAGCTCTTCTC
TAGACAGCTACACAGCCGTCAACCAGGCCCAGCTCAACGCAGTGACCTCATTAACGCCCCCATCGTCCCC
TGAGCTCAGCCGCCATCTGGTCAAAACCTCACAAACTCTCTCTGCCGTGGATGGCACGGTGACGTTGAAA
CTGGTGGCCAAGAAGGCTGCTCTCAGCTCCGTAAAGGTGAGAAGCCTTATAAGTGCTCATGGGAGGGATG
TGAGTGGCGTTTTGCACGAAGCGATGAGCTCACGAGGCACTACAGGAAACACACAGGTGCAAAGCCCTTC
AAATGCAACCACTGCGACAGGTGTTTTTCCAGGTCTGACCATCTTGCCCTCCACATGAACCGGTCGGATC
CCCCGGGCTGCAGGAATTCGAGCATCTTACCGCCATTTATTCCCATATTTGTTCTGTTTTTCTTGATTTG
GGTATACATTTAAATGTTAATAAAACAAAATGGTGGGGCAATCATTTACATTTTTAGGGATATGTAATTA
CTAGTTCAGGTGTATTGCCACAAGACAAACATGTTAAGAAACTTTCCCGTTATTTACGCTCTGTTCCTGT
TAATCAACCTCTGGATTACAAAATTTGTGAAAGATTGACTGATATTCTTAACTATGTTGCTCCTTTTACG
CTGTGTGGATATGCTGCTTTAATGCCTCTGTATCATGCTATTGCTTCCCGTACGGCTTTCGTTTTCTCCT
CCTTGTATAAATCCTGGTTGCTGTCTCTTTATGAGGAGTTGTGGCCCGTTGTCCGTCAACGTGGCGTGGT
GTGCTCTGTGTTTGCTGACGCAACCCCCACTGGCTGGGGCATTGCCACCACCTGTCAACTCCTTTCTGGG
ACTTTCGCTTTCCCCCTCCCGATCGCCACGGCAGAACTCATCGCCGCCTGCCTTGCCCGCTGCTGGACAG
GGGCTAGGTTGCTGGGCACTGATAATTCCGTGGTGTTGTCGGGGAAGCTGACGTCCTTTGCAATTCGATA
TCAAGCTGTACCTTCTAGATGTACACACCTACCAGCGCTTCTAGACCAATGACTTACAAGGCAGCTGTAG
ATCTTAGCCACTTTTTAAAAGAAAAGGGGGGACTGGAAGGGCTAATTCACTCCCAACGAAGACAAGATCT
GCTTTTTGCTTGTACTGGGTCTCTCTGGTTAGACCAGATCTGAGCCTGGGAGCTCTCTGGCTAACTAGGG
AACCCACTGCTTAAGCCTCAATAAAGCTTGCCTTGAGTGCTTCAAGTAGTGTGTGCCCGTCTGTTGTGTG
ACTCTGGTAACTAGAGATCCCTCAGACCCTTTTAGTCAGTGTGGAAAATCTCTAGCAGTAGTAGTTCATG
TCATCTTATTATTCAGTATTTATAACTTGCAAAGAAATGAATATCAGAGAGTGAGAGGAACTTGTTTATT
GCAGCTTATAATGGTTACAAATAAAGCAATAGCATCACAAATTTCACAAATAAAGCATTTTTTTCACTGC
ATTCTAGTTGTGGTTTGTCCAAACTCATCAATGTATCTTATCATGTCTGGCTCTAGCTATCCCGCCCCTA
ACTCCGCCCATCCCGCCCCTAACTCCGCCCAGTTCCGCCCATTCTCCGCCCCATGGCTGACTAATTTTTT
TT
Features (pLannotate 1.2.2; 30 found; start..end, strand, type, name):
     94..112     -  promoter       T7 promoter: promoter for bacteriophage T7 RNA polymerase
    120..275     +  CDS            lacZα (fragment): LacZα fragment of β-galactosidase; lacZ fragment
    280..708     +  rep_origin     f1 ori (sequence partly withheld): f1 bacteriophage origin of replication; arrow indicates direction of (+) strand synthesis
    761..865     +  promoter       AmpR promoter: bla
    866..1726    +  CDS            AmpR: β-lactamase; bla; confers resistance to ampicillin, carbenicillin, and related antibiotics
   1897..2485    +  rep_origin     ori: high-copy-number ColE1/pMB1/pBR322/pUC origin of replication
   2668..2760    +  CDS            lacI (fragment): lac repressor; lacI; The lac repressor binds to the lac operator to inhibit transcription in E. coli. This inhibition can be relieved by adding lactose or isopropyl-β-D-thiogalactopyranoside (IPTG).
   2773..2794    +  protein_bind   CAP binding site: CAP binding activates transcription in the presence of cAMP. E. coli catabolite activator protein
   2809..2839    +  promoter       lac promoter: promoter for the E. coli lac operon
   2847..2863    +  protein_bind   lac operator: The lac repressor binds to the lac operator to inhibit transcription in E. coli. This inhibition can be relieved by adding lactose or isopropyl-β-D-thiogalactopyranoside (IPTG). lac repressor encoded by lacI
   2908..2926    +  promoter       T3 promoter: promoter for bacteriophage T3 RNA polymerase
   2954..3180    +  promoter       RSV promoter: Rous sarcoma virus enhancer/promoter
   3181..3361    +  LTR            5' LTR (truncated): truncated 5' long terminal repeat (LTR) from HIV-1
   3408..3533    +  misc_feature   HIV-1 Ψ: packaging signal of human immunodeficiency virus type 1
   3517..3880    +  CDS            HIV-1 gag (fragment): gag protein from human immunodeficiency virus 1; gag
   4026..4259    +  misc_feature   RRE: The Rev response element (RRE) of HIV-1 allows for Rev-dependent mRNA export from the nucleus to the cytoplasm.
   4636..4736    +  CDS            Rev (fragment): human immunodeficiency virus 1 (HIV-1) Rev protein; rev; enhances nuclear export of unspliced and incompletely spliced viral mRNAs
   4755..4872    +  misc_feature   cPPT/CTS: central polypurine tract and central termination sequence of HIV-1
   4906..5307    +  promoter       SFFV promoter: spleen focus-forming virus long terminal repeat (LTR) promoter
   5317..5340    +  misc_feature   MCS (fragment): pBluescript multiple cloning site
   5365..5898    +  CDS            KLF7 (fragment): KLF7_HUMAN - Also known as UKLF From Homo sapiens (Human).
   5928..6014    +  CDS            EGR1 (fragment): EGR1_SERCA - Also known as ZENK From Serinus canaria (Island canary) (Fringilla canaria).
   6065..6090    +  misc_feature   MCS (fragment): pBluescript multiple cloning site
   6090..6149    +  CDS            S (fragment): HBSAG_WHV6 - Experimental evidence at transcript level: Swiss-Prot protein existence level 2. The middle envelope protein plays an important role in the budding of the virion. It is involved in the induction of budding in a nucleocapsid independent way. In this process the majority of envelope proteins bud to form subviral lipoprotein particles of 22 nm of diameter that do not contain a nucleocapsid (By similarity). From Woodchuck hepatitis B virus (isolate w64/pWS23) (WHV).
   6281..6684    +  misc_feature   WPRE: woodchuck hepatitis virus posttranscriptional regulatory element
   6727..6801    +  CDS            nef (fragment): NEF_HV1Z2 - Experimental evidence at protein level: Swiss-Prot protein existence level 1. Extracellular Nef protein targets CD4(+) T-lymphocytes for apoptosis by interacting with CXCR4 surface receptors. From Human immunodeficiency virus type 1 group M subtype D (isolate Z2/CDC-Z34) (HIV-1).
   6803..7036    +  LTR            3' LTR (ΔU3): self-inactivating 3' long terminal repeat (LTR) from HIV-1
   7108..7229    +  polyA_signal   SV40 poly(A) signal: SV40 polyadenylation signal
   7248..7269    +  rep_origin     SV40 ori (fragment): SV40 origin of replication
   7269..73      +  rep_origin     SV40 ori (across the origin): SV40 origin of replication
