[The description below was written by a language model from this plasmid's Addgene catalogue record and pLannotate feature annotations shown in this document.]
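Description:
SFFV-KLF7-Brd 163 is a third-generation-style, self-inactivating HIV-1 lentiviral transfer plasmid built on the SFFV-MCS backbone, carrying human KLF7 (also known as UKLF) together with a construct-specific DNA barcode. In bacteria it is maintained through a high-copy ColE1/pUC-type origin and selected with ampicillin via the β-lactamase gene. An f1 origin and remnants of a pBluescript-type cloning region (lacZα fragment, lac promoter/operator, T3 and T7 promoters) are also present. The viral genome is transcribed in packaging cells from an RSV promoter fused to a truncated 5' LTR. It contains the Ψ packaging signal with a partial gag sequence, the Rev response element for Rev-dependent nuclear export, and the cPPT/CTS. It ends in a ΔU3 3' LTR that inactivates LTR promoter activity after integration, followed by an SV40 polyadenylation signal and SV40 origin sequence.

The payload is a 693 bp KLF7 insert, cloned between retained Bsp119I and BstHI sites and driven by the spleen focus-forming virus (SFFV) promoter, a strong promoter commonly used in haematopoietic cells. The automated annotation marks most of the insert as KLF7 and a short downstream stretch as an EGR1-like fragment, which most likely reflects similarity among zinc-finger domains rather than a second gene. A WPRE follows the coding sequence to enhance transcript stability and expression. According to the depositor, the barcode sits in an XbaI site after the WPRE, giving the layout SFFV–TF–WPRE–barcode; the barcode itself is not annotated in the feature table. No fluorescent reporter or mammalian selection marker is recorded. The plasmid belongs to a barcoded transcription factor collection for combinatorial screening in immune cell reprogramming, where the barcode identifies which factor was delivered to a cell.
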