Addgene plasmid #219125: SFFV-KLF7-Brd 163
Purpose: Transcription factor KLF7 with a specific barcode assigned.
Depositing lab: Filipe Pereira. Depositing organization: Center for Neuroscience and Cell Biology, University of Coimbra. Publication: A combinatorial transcription factor screening platform for immune cell reprogramming. Kurochkin I, Altman AR, Caiado I, Pertiga-Cabral D, Halitzki E, Minaeva M, Zimmermannova O, Henriques-Oliveira L, Klein D, Nair M, Oliveira D, Cajal LR, Knittel R, Feick C, Ringner M, Martin M, Cirovic B, Pires CF, Rosa FF, Sitnicka E, Theis FJ, Pereira CF. Cell Syst. 2026 Jan 21;17(1):101457. doi: 10.1016/j.cels.2025.101457. Epub 2026 Jan 14. PubMed 41539305.
Backbone
  Vector backbone: SFFV-MCS
  Backbone size w/o insert (bp): 6638
  Vector type: Lentiviral
Growth in bacteria
  Bacterial resistance: Ampicillin, 100 μg/mL
  Growth temperature: 37°C
  Growth strain: NEB Stable
  Copy number: High Copy
Gene/Insert
  Gene/Insert name: KLF7
  Species: H. sapiens (human)
  Insert size (bp): 693
  Entrez Gene: KLF7 (a.k.a. UKLF)
  Promoter: The spleen focus-forming virus (SFFV) promoter
  Cloning method: Restriction Enzyme; 5′ cloning site Bsp119I (not destroyed); 3′ cloning site BstHI (not destroyed)
Terms and licenses: Academic/Nonprofit Terms; Industry Terms: Not Available to Industry
Depositor comments: Barcode sequence cloned into XbaI restriction site. Design of plasmid is as follows: SFFV-[TF sequence]-WPRE-[Barcode sequence].
How to cite: SFFV-KLF7-Brd 163 was a gift from Filipe Pereira (Addgene plasmid # 219125 ; http://n2t.net/addgene:219125 ; RRID:Addgene_219125)
