>Addgene plasmid #219125 | SFFV-KLF7-Brd 163 | depositor partial sequence | sequence record 427855 | TF ORF
ATGGACGTGTTGGCTAGTTATAGTATATTCCAGGAGCTACAACTTGTCCACGACACCGGCTACTTCTCAG
CTTTACCATCCCTGGAGGAGACCTGGCAGCAGACATGCCTTGAATTGGAACGCTACCTACAGACGGAGCC
CCGGAGGATCTCAGAGACCTTTGGTGAGGACTTGGACTGTTTCCTCCACGCTTCCCCTCCCCCGTGCATT
GAGGAAAGCTTCCGTCGCTTAGACCCCCTGCTGCTCCCCGTGGAAGCGGCCATCTGTGAGAAGAGCTCGG
CAGTGGACATCTTGCTCTCTCGGGACAAGTTGCTATCTGAGACCTGCCTCAGCCTCCAGCCGGCCAGCTC
TTCTCTAGACAGCTACACAGCCGTCAACCAGGCCCAGCTCAACGCAGTGACCTCATTAACGCCCCCATCG
TCCCCTGAGCTCAGCCGCCATCTGGTCAAAACCTCACAAACTCTCTCTGCCGTGGATGGCACGGTGACGT
TGAAACTGGTGGCCAAGAAGGCTGCTCTCAGCTCCGTAAAGGTGAGAAGCCTTATAAGTGCTCATGGGAG
GGATGTGAGTGGCGTTTTGCACGAAGCGATGAGCTCACGAGGCACTACAGGAAACACACAGGTGCAAAGC
CCTTCAAATGCAACCACTGCGACAGGTGTTTTTCCAGGTCTGACCATCTTGCCCTCCACATGA
