>Addgene plasmid #219125 | SFFV-KLF7-Brd 163 | depositor partial sequence | sequence record 427856 | Barcode sequence
TGTACACACCTACCAGCGCT
